>Addgene plasmid #61652 | pFPL-Cg | addgene partial sequence | sequence record 106305 | CAT-R 5'-GCAACTGACTGAAATGCCTC-3'
CGGTGGTATATCCAGTGATTTTTTTCTCCATTTTAACTTCCTTAGCTCCTGAAAATCTCGACGGATCCTA
ACTCAAAATCCACACATTATACGAGCCGGAAGCATAAAGTGTAAAACCTGGGGTGCCTAATGCGGCCGCC
ATAGTGACTGGATATGTTGTGTTTTACAGTATTATGTAGTCTGTTTTTATGCAAAATCTAATTTAATATA
TTGATATTTATATCATTTTACGTTTCTCGTTCAGCTTTTTTGTACAAACTTGTGATCCAGATGTCTATCG
TTCGTAAGCTTATAAATCACTAGTGAATTCGCGGCCGCCTGCAGGTCGACCATATGGGAGAGCTCTGTAC
AGTGACCGGTGACTCTTTCTGGCATGCGGAGAGACGGACGGACGCAGAGAGAAGGGCTGAGTAATAAGCG
CCACTGCGCCAGACAGCTCTGGCGGCTCTGAGGTGCAGTGGATGATTATTAATCCGGGACCGGCCGCCCC
TCCGCCCCGAAGTGGAAAGGCTGGTGTGCCCCTCGTTGACCAAGAATCTATTGCATCATCGGAGAATATG
GAGCTTCATCGAATCACCGGCAGTAAGCGAAGGAGAATGTGAAGCCAGGGGTGTATAGCCGTCGGCGAAA
TA
