>Addgene plasmid #61652 | pFPL-Cg | addgene partial sequence | sequence record 106820 | ccdB-Fwd 5'-GCATGATGACCACCGATATG-3'
GTGGCTGATCTCAGCCACCGCGAAAATGACATCAAAAACGCCATTAACCTGATGTTCTGGGGAATATAAA
TGTCAGGCTCCCTTATACACAGCCAGTCTGCAGGTCGACCATAGTGACTGGATATGTTGTGTTTTACAGT
ATTATGTAGTCTGTTTTTTATGCAAAATCTAATTTAATATATTGATATTTATATCATTTTACGTTTCTCG
TTCAGCTTTCTTGTACAAAGTGGTGATAGGGCCCGGGATCCTGATGGTGAGCAAGGGCGAGGAGCTGTTC
ACCGGGGTGGTGCCCATCCTGGTCGAGCTGGACGGCGACGTAAACGGCCACAAGTTCAGCGTGTCCGGCG
AGGGCGAGGGCGATGCCACCTACGGCAAGCTGACCCTGAAGTTCATCTGCACCACCGGCAAGCTGCCCGT
GCCCTGGCCCACCCTCGTGACCACCCTGACCTGGGGCGTGCAGTGCTTCAGCCGCTACCCCGACCACATG
AAGCAGCACGACTTCTTCAAGTCCGCCATGCCCGAAGGCTACGTCCAGGAGCGCACCATCTTCTTCAAGG
ACGACGGCAACTACAAGACCCGCGCCGAGGTGAAGTTCGAGGGCGACACCCTGGTGAACCGCATCGAGCT
GAAGGGCATCGACTTCAAGGAGGACGGCAACATCCTGGGGCACAAGCTGGAGTACAACTACATCAGCCAC
AACGTCTATATCACCGCCGACAAGCAGAAGAACGGCATCAAGGCCAACTTCAAGATCCGCCACAACATCG
AGGACGGCAGCGTGCAGCTCGCCGACCACTACCAGCA
