>Addgene plasmid #61652 | pFPL-Cg | addgene partial sequence | sequence record 107870 | M13pUC-Fwd 5'-CCCAGTCACGACGTTGTAAAACG-3'
CGACTCTAGAAAGAAGGATTACCTCTAAACAAGTGTACCTGTGCATTCTGGGTTAAACGACTCATAGGAG
AGTTGTAAAAAAGTTTCGGCCGGCGTATTGGGTGTTACGGAGCATTCACTAGGCAACCATGCATGGTTAC
TATTGTATACCCATCTTAGTAGGAATGATTTTCGAGGTTTATACCTACGATGAATGTGTGTCCTGTAGGC
TTGAGAGTTCAAGGAAGAAACAGTGCAATTATCTTTGCGAACCCAGGGGCTGGTGACGGAATTTTCATAG
TCAAGCTATCAGAGTAAAGAAGAGGAGCATGTCAAAGTACAATTAGAGACAAATATATAGTCGCGTGGAG
CCAAGAGCGGATTCCTCAGTCTCGTAGGTCTCTTGACGACCGTTGATCTGCTTGATCTCGTCTCCCGAAA
ATGAAAATAGACTCTGCTAAGCTATTCTTCTGCTTCGCCGGAGCCTGAAGGGCGTACTAGGGTTGCGAGG
TCCAATGCATTAATGCATTGCAGATGAGCTGTATCTGGAAGAGGTAAACCCGAAACGCGTTTTATTCTTG
TTGACATGGAGCTATTAAATCACTAGAAGGCACTCTTTGCTGCTTGGACAAATGAACGTATCTTATCGAG
ATCCTGAACACCATTTGTCTCAACTCCGGAGCTGACATCGACACCAACGATCTTATATCCAGATTCGTCA
AGCTGTTTGATGATTTCAGTAACGTTAAGTGGATCTCACTTGTACAGCTCGTCCATGCCGAGAGTGATCC
CGGCGGCGGTCACGAACTCCAGCAGGACCATGTGATCGCGCTTCTCGTTGG
