>Addgene plasmid #61652 | pFPL-Cg | addgene partial sequence | sequence record 117953 | LB-F1 5'-gtggtgtaaacaaattgacgc-3'
ATGTACTGAATTAACGCCGAATATCGAATTCCTGCAGCCCGGGGGATCCTCAGAAGAACTCGTCAAGAAG
GCGATAGAAGGCGATGCGCTGCGAATCGGGAGCGGCGATACCGTAAAGCACGAGGAAGCGGTCAGCCCAT
TCGCCGCCAAGCTCTTCAGCAATATCACGGGTAGCCAACGCTATGTCCTGATAGCGGTCCGCCACACCCA
GCCGGCCACAGTCGATGAATCCAGAAAAGCGGCCATTTTCCACCATGATATTCGGCAAGCAGGCATCGCC
ATGGGTCACGACGAGATCCTCGCCGTCGGGCATGCGCGCCTTGAGCCTGGCGAACAGTTCGGCTGGCGCG
AGCCCCTGATGCTCTTCGTCCAGATCATCCTGATCGACAAGACCGGCTTCCATCCGAGTACGTGCTCGCT
CGATGCGATGTTTCGCTTGGTGGTCGAATGGGCAGGTAGCCGGATCAAGCGTATGCAGCCGCCGCATTGC
ATCAGCCATGATGGATACTTTCTCGGCAGGAGCAAGGTGAGATGACAGGAGATCCTGCCCCGGCACTTCG
CCCAATAGCAGCCAGTCCCTTCCCGCTTCAGTGACAACGTCGAGCACAGCTGCGCAA
