[The description below was written by a language model from this plasmid's Addgene catalogue record.]
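Description:
pFPL-Cg is a Gateway destination vector built on the pCAMBIA1300 binary backbone and intended for making cyan fluorescent protein fusions in fungi. Although catalogued as a plant expression vector, its stated purpose is fungal protein localization. Because the modifications were made within the T-DNA region of a binary vector, delivery by Agrobacterium-mediated transformation is the likely route, though the record does not say so explicitly. The plasmid is about 11.5 kb and is maintained at low copy in bacteria under kanamycin and chloramphenicol selection. The requirement for a ccdB-tolerant host strain reflects an intact Gateway cassette, which normally carries the ccdB counter-selection gene together with a chloramphenicol resistance marker. Both would be displaced when a gene of interest is recombined in.

The T-DNA region was modified by adding a geneticin resistance marker, allowing selection of transformants with G418, along with the Gateway cassette, a fluorescent protein gene and fungal terminator sequences. The listed insert is enhanced cyan fluorescent protein (eCFP), a roughly 720 bp Aequorea victoria derivative. The backbone notes refer generically to a "GFP gene", which here presumably means the eCFP variant. Recombining an entry clone into the cassette places the chosen coding sequence in frame with eCFP, but the record does not state the orientation of the fusion or name any promoter driving expression, so it is unclear whether a promoter is supplied by the vector or must come with the cloned fragment.

The vector belongs to a series designed for high-throughput protein localization in fungi, for example examining where putative effector proteins accumulate.
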