Addgene plasmid #61652: pFPL-Cg
Purpose: Gateway vector for generating cyan fluorescent protein fusions in fungi
Depositing lab: Mark Farman. Depositing organization: University of Kentucky. Publication: pFPL vectors for high-throughput protein localization in fungi: detecting cytoplasmic accumulation of putative effector proteins. Gong X, Hurtado O, Wang B, Yi M, Giraldo M, Wu C, Valent B, Goodin MM, Farman M. Mol Plant Microbe Interact. 2014 Nov 12. 10.1094/MPMI-05-14-0144-TA PubMed 25390188.
Backbone
  Vector backbone: pCAMBIA1300
  Backbone manufacturer: Cambia, Canberra, Australia
  Backbone size w/o insert (bp): 6000
  Total vector size (bp): 11500
  Modifications to backbone: Additions to T-DNA region: insertion of selectable marker (geneticin resistance), gateway cassette, GFP gene, fungal terminator sequences.
  Vector type: Plant Expression
  Selectable markers: Neomycin (select with G418)
Growth in bacteria
  Bacterial resistance: Chloramphenicol and Kanamycin, 25 & 50 μg/mL
  Growth temperature: 37°C
  Growth strain: ccdB Survival
  Copy number: Low Copy
Gene/Insert
  Gene/Insert name: enhanced cyan fluorescent protein (alt name: eCFP)
  Species: Aequorea victoria
  Insert size (bp): 720
Terms and licenses: Academic/Nonprofit Terms; Industry Terms: Not Available to Industry
How to cite: pFPL-Cg was a gift from Mark Farman (Addgene plasmid # 61652 ; http://n2t.net/addgene:61652 ; RRID:Addgene_61652)
